Addgene plasmid #135243: p667-UBC-CDK12-V5-miniTurbo_IDG-K
Purpose: Gateway destination clone of CDK12 (human) tagged with C-terminal V5-miniTurbo for generating protein-proximity networks using proximity-dependent biotinylation proteomics
Depositing lab: Ben Major. Depositing organization: University of North Carolina at Chapel Hill.
Backbone
  Vector backbone: pDest667
  Backbone manufacturer: PEL
  Backbone size w/o insert (bp): 9014
  Vector type: Mammalian Expression, Lentiviral ; Gateway Destination
  Selectable markers: Puromycin
Growth in bacteria
  Bacterial resistance: Ampicillin, 100 μg/mL
  Growth temperature: 30°C
  Growth strain: NEB Stable
  Copy number: Low Copy
Gene/Insert
  Gene/Insert name: CDK12-V5-miniTurbo (alt name: CDK12)
  Species: H. sapiens (human)
  Entrez Gene: CDK12 (a.k.a. CRK7, CRKR, CRKRS)
  Promoter: Ubiquitin
  Tag / fusion protein: V5-miniTurbo (C terminal on insert)
  Cloning method: Gateway Cloning
  Sequencing primers: 5′ GCCCGAAGGAATAGAAGAAGAA; 3′ CATAGCGTAAAAGGAGCAACA
Terms and licenses: Academic/Nonprofit Terms; Industry Terms: Not Available to Industry
Depositor comments: These plasmids were generated as part of the Illuminating the Druggable Genome (IDG) program sponsored by the NIH Common Fund. The goal of this program is to identify, gather, and distribute information and resources for proteins that currently are not well-studied yet belong to commonly drug-targeted protein families: protein kinases, non-olfactory G-protein coupled receptors (GPCRs), and ion channels. The IDG program is designed to develop fundamental research tools for understudied proteins, elucidate their function, and disseminate the IDG-related resources and data to the greater scientific community. These lentiviral gateway destination plasmids were generated, as part of the Kinase-Data and Resource Generating Center (DRGC), using the single fragment or multisite gateway cloning technology. They were used for generating proteomics-based protein-interaction and protein-proximity networks that can be accessed through the kinase-DRGC website https://darkkinome.org/. Each plasmid has either an N- or C-terminal fusion protein (Flag/ V5/V5-miniTurbo/V5-TurboID/miniTurbo-V5/TurboID-V5) tagged understudied kinase driven under either a CMV or Ubiquitin (UBC) promoter. All inserts in the pENTR plasmids used to generate the deposited destination plasmids were end-sequenced and insert size validated prior to multi-site gateway cloning. The combined insert size of the single fragment or three fragment destination plasmids were confirmed by restriction digestion (BsrGI, and EcoRV for pDest667; BsrGI, EcoRV, and BstZ17I for pDest663; and BsrGI for pHAGE) and all plasmids were partially sequenced to ensure in-frame ORFs and fusion tags.
How to cite: p667-UBC-CDK12-V5-miniTurbo_IDG-K was a gift from Ben Major (Addgene plasmid # 135243 ; http://n2t.net/addgene:135243 ; RRID:Addgene_135243)
