[The description below was written by a language model from this plasmid's Addgene catalogue record, the feature table of its GenBank file and pLannotate feature annotations shown in this document.]
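Description:
p667-UBC-CDK12-V5-miniTurbo_IDG-K is a lentiviral mammalian expression clone built by multisite Gateway recombination into the pDest667 backbone. It carries human CDK12, a cyclin-dependent kinase that phosphorylates the RNA polymerase II C-terminal domain, fused at its C terminus to a V5 epitope and the miniTurbo biotin ligase. The attB4, attB1 and attB2 scars mark the junctions of the three assembled modules: the human ubiquitin C (UbC) promoter, the CDK12 open reading frame, and the V5-miniTurbo tag. A WPRE follows the fusion to enhance transcript expression. A separate mouse PGK promoter then drives puromycin N-acetyltransferase for selection of transduced cells.

The transfer cassette has a third-generation layout. An RSV promoter is joined to a truncated HIV-1 5' LTR, followed by the Ψ packaging signal with a gag fragment, the RRE for Rev-dependent export, and the cPPT/CTS. It ends in a 3' LTR, which the depositor sequence annotates as the self-inactivating ΔU3 form, followed by an SV40 poly(A) signal and SV40 origin. In bacteria the plasmid is maintained through a ColE1/pUC-type origin and ampicillin resistance, and an f1 origin is also present. The catalogue lists it as low copy.

Two full-length sequences are on file, at 13,913 and 13,933 nt, and they agree in overall architecture but differ slightly in the annotated extent of CDK12. The V5 tag is annotated only in a partial 1,215 bp record, next to attB2. The plasmid was produced within the Illuminating the Druggable Genome kinase resource. It is intended for stable expression of the bait kinase so that miniTurbo biotinylates neighbouring proteins, which are then identified by proximity-labelling proteomics.
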