Features (pLannotate 1.2.2; 31 found; start..end, strand, type, name):
     27..131     +  promoter       AmpR promoter: bla
    132..992     +  CDS            AmpR: β-lactamase; bla; confers resistance to ampicillin, carbenicillin, and related antibiotics
   1163..1751    +  rep_origin     ori: high-copy-number ColE1/pMB1/pBR322/pUC origin of replication
   1934..2026    +  CDS            lacI (fragment): lac repressor; lacI; The lac repressor binds to the lac operator to inhibit transcription in E. coli. This inhibition can be relieved by adding lactose or isopropyl-β-D-thiogalactopyranoside (IPTG).
   2039..2060    +  protein_bind   CAP binding site: CAP binding activates transcription in the presence of cAMP. E. coli catabolite activator protein
   2075..2105    +  promoter       lac promoter: promoter for the E. coli lac operon
   2109..2131    +  protein_bind   lac operator (fragment): The lac repressor binds to the lac operator to inhibit transcription in E. coli. This inhibition can be relieved by adding lactose or isopropyl-β-D-thiogalactopyranoside (IPTG). lac repressor encoded by lacI
   2174..2192    +  promoter       T3 promoter: promoter for bacteriophage T3 RNA polymerase
   2220..2441    +  promoter       RSV promoter: Rous sarcoma virus enhancer/promoter
   2448..2628    +  LTR            5' LTR (truncated): truncated 5' long terminal repeat (LTR) from HIV-1
   2672..2797    +  misc_feature   HIV-1 Ψ: packaging signal of human immunodeficiency virus type 1
   2781..3144    +  CDS            HIV-1 gag (fragment): gag protein from human immunodeficiency virus 1; gag
   3239..3575    +  ncRNA          RRE: Accession: RF00036 - HIV Rev response element
   3611..4000    +  CDS            env (fragment): ENV_HV1H2 - Experimental evidence at protein level: Swiss-Prot protein existence level 1. [Transmembrane protein gp41]: Acts as a class I viral fusion protein. Under the current model, the protein has at least 3 conformational states: pre-fusion native state, pre-hairpin intermediate state, and post-fusion hairpin state. During fusion of viral and target intracellular membranes, the coiled coil regions (heptad repeats) assume a trimer-of-hairpins structure, positioning the fusion peptide in close proximity to the C-terminal region of the ectodomain. The formation of this structure appears to d
   4018..4134    +  misc_feature   cPPT/CTS: central polypurine tract and central termination sequence of HIV-1
   4166..4186    +  protein_bind   attB4: mutant version of attB; core recombination site for the Gateway® BP reaction BP Clonase™
   4186..5397    +  promoter       UbC promoter: human ubiquitin C promoter
   5403..5422    +  protein_bind   attB1 (fragment): mutant version of attB; recombination site for the Gateway® BP reaction BP Clonase™
   5431..9900    +  CDS            CDK12: CDK12_HUMAN - Also known as CRK7, CRKRS, KIAA0904. Experimental evidence at protein level: Swiss-Prot protein existence level 1. Cyclin-dependent kinase that phosphorylates the C-terminal domain (CTD) of the large subunit of RNA polymerase II (POLR2A), thereby acting as a key regulator of transcription elongation. Regulates the expression of genes involved in DNA repair and is required for the maintenance of genomic stability. Preferentially phosphorylates 'Ser-5' in CTD repeats that are already phosphorylated at 'Ser-7', but can also phosphorylate 'Ser-2'. Required for RNA splicing, possibly
   9920..9940    -  protein_bind   attB2: mutant version of attB; core recombination site for the Gateway® BP reaction BP Clonase™
   9991..10761   +  CDS            miniTurbo: N-terminally truncated mutant of the E. coli biotin ligase BioID engineered for improved catalytic efficiency (Branon et al., 2018)
  10816..11404   +  misc_feature   WPRE: woodchuck hepatitis virus posttranscriptional regulatory element
  11417..11916   +  promoter       PGK promoter: mouse phosphoglycerate kinase 1 promoter
  11937..12536   +  CDS            PuroR: puromycin N-acetyltransferase; pac from Streptomyces alboniger; confers resistance to puromycin
  12604..12672   +  CDS            nef (fragment): NEF_HV1Z2 - Experimental evidence at protein level: Swiss-Prot protein existence level 1. Extracellular Nef protein targets CD4(+) T-lymphocytes for apoptosis by interacting with CXCR4 surface receptors. From Human immunodeficiency virus type 1 group M subtype D (isolate Z2/CDC-Z34) (HIV-1).
  12674..12907   +  LTR            3' LTR (ΔU3): self-inactivating 3' long terminal repeat (LTR) from HIV-1
  12979..13100   +  polyA_signal   SV40 poly(A) signal: SV40 polyadenylation signal
  13119..13254   +  rep_origin     SV40 ori: SV40 origin of replication
  13287..13305   -  promoter       T7 promoter: promoter for bacteriophage T7 RNA polymerase
  13313..13468   +  CDS            lacZα (fragment): LacZα fragment of β-galactosidase; lacZ fragment
  13476..13931   +  rep_origin     f1 ori (sequence partly withheld): f1 bacteriophage origin of replication; arrow indicates direction of (+) strand synthesis
>Addgene plasmid #135243 | p667-UBC-CDK12-V5-miniTurbo_IDG-K | depositor full sequence | sequence record 260279 | Full Sequence
CAGGTGGCACTTTTCGGGGAAATGTGCGCGGAACCCCTATTTGTTTATTTTTCTAAATACATTCAAATAT
GTATCCGCTCATGAGACAATAACCCTGATAAATGCTTCAATAATATTGAAAAAGGAAGAGTATGAGTATT
CAACATTTCCGTGTCGCCCTTATTCCCTTTTTTGCGGCATTTTGCCTTCCTGTTTTTGCTCACCCAGAAA
CGCTGGTGAAAGTAAAAGATGCTGAAGATCAGTTGGGTGCACGAGTGGGTTACATCGAACTGGATCTCAA
CAGCGGTAAGATCCTTGAGAGTTTTCGCCCCGAAGAACGTTTTCCAATGATGAGCACTTTTAAAGTTCTG
CTATGTGGCGCGGTATTATCCCGTATTGACGCCGGGCAAGAGCAACTCGGTCGCCGCATACACTATTCTC
AGAATGACTTGGTTGAGTACTCACCAGTCACAGAAAAGCATCTTACGGATGGCATGACAGTAAGAGAATT
ATGCAGTGCTGCCATAACCATGAGTGATAACACTGCGGCCAACTTACTTCTGACAACGATCGGAGGACCG
AAGGAGCTAACCGCTTTTTTGCACAACATGGGGGATCATGTAACTCGCCTTGATCGTTGGGAACCGGAGC
TGAATGAAGCCATACCAAACGACGAGCGTGACACCACGATGCCTGTAGCAATGGCAACAACGTTGCGCAA
ACTATTAACTGGCGAACTACTTACTCTAGCTTCCCGGCAACAATTAATAGACTGGATGGAGGCGGATAAA
GTTGCAGGACCACTTCTGCGCTCGGCCCTTCCGGCTGGCTGGTTTATTGCTGATAAATCTGGAGCCGGTG
AGCGTGGGTCTCGCGGTATCATTGCAGCACTGGGGCCAGATGGTAAGCCCTCCCGTATCGTAGTTATCTA
CACGACGGGGAGTCAGGCAACTATGGATGAACGAAATAGACAGATCGCTGAGATAGGTGCCTCACTGATT
AAGCATTGGTAACTGTCAGACCAAGTTTACTCATATATACTTTAGATTGATTTAAAACTTCATTTTTAAT
TTAAAAGGATCTAGGTGAAGATCCTTTTTGATAATCTCATGACCAAAATCCCTTAACGTGAGTTTTCGTT
CCACTGAGCGTCAGACCCCGTAGAAAAGATCAAAGGATCTTCTTGAGATCCTTTTTTTCTGCGCGTAATC
TGCTGCTTGCAAACAAAAAAACCACCGCTACCAGCGGTGGTTTGTTTGCCGGATCAAGAGCTACCAACTC
TTTTTCCGAAGGTAACTGGCTTCAGCAGAGCGCAGATACCAAATACTGTCCTTCTAGTGTAGCCGTAGTT
AGGCCACCACTTCAAGAACTCTGTAGCACCGCCTACATACCTCGCTCTGCTAATCCTGTTACCAGTGGCT
GCTGCCAGTGGCGATAAGTCGTGTCTTACCGGGTTGGACTCAAGACGATAGTTACCGGATAAGGCGCAGC
GGTCGGGCTGAACGGGGGGTTCGTGCACACAGCCCAGCTTGGAGCGAACGACCTACACCGAACTGAGATA
CCTACAGCGTGAGCTATGAGAAAGCGCCACGCTTCCCGAAGGGAGAAAGGCGGACAGGTATCCGGTAAGC
GGCAGGGTCGGAACAGGAGAGCGCACGAGGGAGCTTCCAGGGGGAAACGCCTGGTATCTTTATAGTCCTG
TCGGGTTTCGCCACCTCTGACTTGAGCGTCGATTTTTGTGATGCTCGTCAGGGGGGCGGAGCCTATGGAA
AAACGCCAGCAACGCGGCCTTTTTACGGTTCCTGGCCTTTTGCTGGCCTTTTGCTCACATGTTCTTTCCT
GCGTTATCCCCTGATTCTGTGGATAACCGTATTACCGCCTTTGAGTGAGCTGATACCGCTCGCCGCAGCC
GAACGACCGAGCGCAGCGAGTCAGTGAGCGAGGAAGCGGAAGAGCGCCCAATACGCAAACCGCCTCTCCC
CGCGCGTTGGCCGATTCATTAATGCAGCTGGCACGACAGGTTTCCCGACTGGAAAGCGGGCAGTGAGCGC
AACGCAATTAATGTGAGTTAGCTCACTCATTAGGCACCCCAGGCTTTACACTTTATGCTTCCGGCTCGTA
TGTTGTGTGGAATTGTGAGCGGATAACAATTTCACACAGGAAACAGCTATGACCATGATTACGCCAAGCG
CGCAATTAACCCTCACTAAAGGGAACAAAAGCTGGAGCTGCAAGCTTAATGTAGTCTTATGCAATACTCT
TGTAGTCTTGCAACATGGTAACGATGAGTTAGCAACATGCCTTACAAGGAGAGAAAAAGCACCGTGCATG
CCGATTGGTGGAAGTAAGGTGGTACGATCGTGCCTTATTAGGAAGGCAACAGACGGGTCTGACATGGATT
GGACGAACCACTGAATTGCCGCATTGCAGAGATATTGTATTTAAGTGCCTAGCTCGATACAATAAACGGG
TCTCTCTGGTTAGACCAGATCTGAGCCTGGGAGCTCTCTGGCTAACTAGGGAACCCACTGCTTAAGCCTC
AATAAAGCTTGCCTTGAGTGCTTCAAGTAGTGTGTGCCCGTCTGTTGTGTGACTCTGGTAACTAGAGATC
CCTCAGACCCTTTTAGTCAGTGTGGAAAATCTCTAGCAGTGGCGCCCGAACAGGGACCTGAAAGCGAAAG
GGAAACCAGAGCTCTCTCGACGCAGGACTCGGCTTGCTGAAGCGCGCACGGCAAGAGGCGAGGGGCGGCG
ACTGGTGAGTACGCCAAAAATTTTGACTAGCGGAGGCTAGAAGGAGAGAGATGGGTGCGAGAGCGTCAGT
ATTAAGCGGGGGAGAATTAGATCGCGATGGGAAAAAATTCGGTTAAGGCCAGGGGGAAAGAAAAAATATA
AATTAAAACATATAGTATGGGCAAGCAGGGAGCTAGAACGATTCGCAGTTAATCCTGGCCTGTTAGAAAC
ATCAGAAGGCTGTAGACAAATACTGGGACAGCTACAACCATCCCTTCAGACAGGATCAGAAGAACTTAGA
TCATTATATAATACAGTAGCAACCCTCTATTGTGTGCATCAAAGGATAGAGATAAAAGACACCAAGGAAG
CTTTAGACAAGATAGAGGAAGAGCAAAACAAAAGTAAGACCACCGCACAGCAAGCGGCCGCTGATCTTCA
GACCTGGAGGAGGAGATATGAGGGACAATTGGAGAAGTGAATTATATAAATATAAAGTAGTAAAAATTGA
ACCATTAGGAGTAGCACCCACCAAGGCAAAGAGAAGAGTGGTGCAGAGAGAAAAAAGAGCAGTGGGAATA
GGAGCTTTGTTCCTTGGGTTCTTGGGAGCAGCAGGAAGCACTATGGGCGCAGCCTCAATGACGCTGACGG
TACAGGCCAGACAATTATTGTCTGGTATAGTGCAGCAGCAGAACAATTTGCTGAGGGCTATTGAGGCGCA
ACAGCATCTGTTGCAACTCACAGTCTGGGGCATCAAGCAGCTCCAGGCAAGAATCCTGGCTGTGGAAAGA
TACCTAAAGGATCAACAGCTCCTGGGGATTTGGGGTTGCTCTGGAAAACTCATTTGCACCACTGCTGTGC
CTTGGAATGCTAGTTGGAGTAATAAATCTCTGGAACAGATTGGAATCACACGACCTGGATGGAGTGGGAC
AGAGAAATTAACAATTACACAAGCTTAATACACTCCTTAATTGAAGAATCGCAAAACCAGCAAGAAAAGA
ATGAACAAGAATTATTGGAATTAGATAAATGGGCAAGTTTGTGGAATTGGTTTAACATAACAAATTGGCT
GTGGTATATAAAATTATTCATAATGATAGTAGGAGGCTTGGTAGGTTTAAGAATAGTTTTTGCTGTACTT
TCTATAGTGAATAGAGTTAGGCAGGGATATTCACCATTATCGTTTCAGACCCACCTCCCAACCCCGAGGG
GACCCGACAGGCCCGAAGGAATAGAAGAAGAAGGTGGAGAGAGAGACAGAGACAGATCCATTCGATTAGT
GAACGGATCTCGACGGTATCGGTTAACTTTTAAAAGAAAAGGGGGGATTGGGGGGTACAGTGCAGGGGAA
AGAATAGTAGACATAATAGCAACAGACATACAAACTAAAGAATTACAAAAACAAATTACAAAATTCAAAA
TTTTATCGTCCAGTGTGGTGGAATTCTGCAGATATCAACTTTGTATAGAAAAGTTGGCCTCCGCGCCGGG
TTTTGGCGCCTCCCGCGGGCGCCCCCCTCCTCACGGCGAGCGCTGCCACGTCAGACGAAGGGCGCAGCGA
GCGTCCTGATCCTTCCGCCCGGACGCTCAGGACAGCGGCCCGCTGCTCATAAGACTCGGCCTTAGAACCC
CAGTATCAGCAGAAGGACATTTTAGGACGGGACTTGGGTGACTCTAGGGCACTGGTTTTCTTTCCAGAGA
GCGGAACAGGCGAGGAAAAGTAGTCCCTTCTCGGCGATTCTGCGGAGGGATCTCCGTGGGGCGGTGAACG
CCGATGATTATATAAGGACGCGCCGGGTGTGGCACAGCTAGTTCCGTCGCAGCCGGGATTTGGGTCGCGG
TTCTTGTTTGTGGATCGCTGTGATCGTCACTTGGTGAGTAGCGGGCTGCTGGGCTGGCCGGGGCTTTCGT
GGCCGCCGGGCCGCTCGGTGGGACGGAAGCGTGTGGAGAGACCGCCAAGGGCTGTAGTCTGGGTCCGCGA
GCAAGGTTGCCCTGAACTGGGGGTTGGGGGGAGCGCAGCAAAATGGCGGCTGTTCCCGAGTCTTGAATGG
AAGACGCTTGTGAGGCGGGCTGTGAGGTCGTTGAAACAAGGTGGGGGGCATGGTGGGCGGCAAGAACCCA
AGGTCTTGAGGCCTTCGCTAATGCGGGAAAGCTCTTATTCGGGTGAGATGGGCTGGGGCACCATCTGGGG
ACCCTGACGTGAAGTTTGTCACTGACTGGAGAACTCGGTTTGTCGTCTGTTGCGGGGGCGGCAGTTATGG
CGGTGCCGTTGGGCAGTGCACCCGTACCTTTGGGAGCGCGCGCCCTCGTCGTGTCGTGACGTCACCCGTT
CTGTTGGCTTATAATGCAGGGTGGGGCCACCTGCCGGTAGGTGTGCGGTAGGCTTTTCTCCGTCGCAGGA
CGCAGGGTTCGGGCCTAGGGTAGGCTCTCCTGAATCGACAGGCGCCGGACCTCTGGTGAGGGGAGGGATA
AGTGAGGCGTCAGTTTCTTTGGTCGGTTTTATGTACCTATCTTCTTAAGTAGCTGAAGCTCCGGTTTTGA
ACTATGCGCTCGGGGTTGGCGAGTGTGTTTTGTGAAGTTTTTTAGGCACCTTTTGAAATGTAATCATTTG
GGTCAATATGTAATTTTCAGTGTTAGACTAGTAAATTGTCCGCTAAATTCTGGCCGTTTTTGGCTTTTTT
GTTAGACGCAACTTTGTACAAAAAAGCAGGCTTAGCCACCATGCCCAATTCAGAGAGACATGGGGGCAAG
AAGGACGGGAGTGGAGGAGCTTCTGGAACTTTGCAGCCGTCATCGGGAGGCGGCAGCTCTAACAGCAGAG
AGCGTCACCGCTTGGTATCGAAGCACAAGCGGCATAAGTCCAAACACTCCAAAGACATGGGGTTGGTGAC
CCCCGAAGCAGCATCCCTGGGCACAGTTATCAAACCTTTGGTGGAGTATGATGATATCAGCTCTGATTCC
GACACCTTCTCCGATGACATGGCCTTCAAACTAGACCGAAGGGAGAACGACGAACGTCGTGGATCAGATC
GGAGCGACCGCCTGCACAAACATCGTCACCACCAGCACAGGCGTTCCCGGGACTTACTAAAAGCTAAACA
GACCGAAAAAGAAAAAAGCCAAGAAGTCTCCAGCAAGTCGGGATCGATGAAGGACCGGATATCGGGAAGT
TCAAAGCGTTCGAATGAGGAGACTGATGACTATGGGAAGGCGCAGGTAGCCAAAAGCAGCAGCAAGGAAT
CCAGGTCATCCAAGCTCCACAAGGAGAAGACCAGGAAAGAACGGGAGCTGAAGTCTGGGCACAAAGACCG
GAGTAAAAGTCATCGAAAAAGGGAAACACCCAAAAGTTACAAAACAGTGGACAGCCCAAAACGGAGATCC
AGGAGCCCCCACAGGAAGTGGTCTGACAGCTCCAAACAAGATGATAGCCCCTCGGGAGCTTCTTATGGCC
AAGATTATGACCTTAGTCCCTCACGATCTCATACCTCGAGCAATTATGACTCCTACAAGAAAAGTCCTGG
AAGTACCTCGAGAAGGCAGTCGGTCAGTCCCCCTTACAAGGAGCCTTCGGCCTACCAGTCCAGCACCCGG
TCACCGAGCCCCTACAGTAGGCGACAGAGATCTGTCAGTCCCTATAGCAGGAGACGGTCGTCCAGCTACG
AAAGAAGTGGCTCTTACAGCGGGCGATCGCCCAGTCCCTATGGTCGAAGGCGGTCCAGCAGCCCTTTCCT
GAGCAAGCGGTCTCTGAGTCGGAGTCCACTCCCCAGTAGGAAATCCATGAAGTCCAGAAGTAGAAGTCCT
GCATATTCAAGACATTCATCTTCTCATAGTAAAAAGAAGAGATCCAGTTCACGCAGTCGTCATTCCAGTA
TCTCACCTGTCAGGCTTCCACTTAATTCCAGTCTGGGAGCTGAACTCAGTAGGAAAAAGAAGGAAAGAGC
AGCTGCTGCTGCTGCAGCAAAGATGGATGGAAAGGAGTCCAAGGGTTCACCTGTATTTTTGCCTAGAAAA
GAGAACAGTTCAGTAGAGGCTAAGGATTCAGGTTTGGAGTCTAAAAAGTTACCCAGAAGTGTAAAATTGG
AAAAATCTGCCCCAGATACTGAACTGGTGAATGTAACACATCTAAACACAGAGGTAAAAAATTCTTCAGA
TACAGGGAAAGTAAAGTTGGATGAGAACTCCGAGAAGCATCTTGTTAAAGATTTGAAAGCACAGGGAACA
AGAGACTCTAAACCCATAGCACTGAAAGAGGAGATTGTTACTCCAAAGGAGACAGAAACATCAGAAAAGG
AGACCCCTCCACCTCTTCCCACAATTGCTTCTCCCCCACCCCCTCTACCAACTACTACCCCTCCACCTCA
GACACCCCCTTTGCCACCTTTGCCTCCAATACCAGCTCTTCCACAGCAACCACCTCTGCCTCCTTCTCAG
CCAGCATTTAGTCAGGTTCCTGCTTCCAGTACTTCAACTTTGCCCCCTTCTACTCACTCAAAGACATCTG
CTGTGTCCTCTCAGGCAAATTCTCAGCCCCCTGTACAGGTTTCTGTGAAGACTCAAGTATCTGTAACAGC
TGCTATTCCACACCTGAAAACTTCAACGTTGCCTCCTTTGCCCCTCCCACCCTTATTACCTGGAGATGAT
GACATGGATAGTCCAAAAGAAACTCTTCCTTCAAAACCTGTGAAGAAAGAGAAGGAACAGAGGACACGTC
ACTTACTCACAGACCTTCCTCTCCCTCCAGAGCTCCCTGGTGGAGATCTGTCTCCCCCAGACTCTCCAGA
ACCAAAGGCAATCACACCACCTCAGCAACCATATAAAAAGAGACCAAAAATTTGTTGTCCTCGTTATGGA
GAAAGAAGACAAACAGAAAGCGACTGGGGGAAACGCTGTGTGGACAAGTTTGACATTATTGGGATTATTG
GAGAAGGAACCTATGGCCAAGTATATAAAGCCAAGGACAAAGACACAGGAGAACTAGTGGCTCTGAAGAA
GGTGAGACTAGACAATGAGAAAGAGGGCTTCCCAATCACAGCCATTCGTGAAATCAAAATCCTTCGTCAG
TTAATCCACCGAAGTGTTGTTAACATGAAGGAAATTGTCACAGATAAACAAGATGCACTGGATTTCAAGA
AGGACAAAGGTGCCTTTTACCTTGTATTTGAGTATATGGACCATGACTTAATGGGACTGCTAGAATCTGG
TTTGGTGCACTTTTCTGAGGACCATATCAAGTCGTTCATGAAACAGCTAATGGAAGGATTGGAATACTGT
CACAAAAAGAATTTCCTGCATCGGGATATTAAGTGTTCTAACATTTTGCTGAATAACAGTGGGCAAATCA
AACTAGCAGATTTTGGACTTGCTCGGCTCTATAACTCTGAAGAGAGTCGCCCTTACACAAACAAAGTCAT
TACTTTGTGGTACCGACCTCCAGAACTACTGCTAGGAGAGGAACGTTACACACCAGCCATAGATGTTTGG
AGCTGTGGATGTATTCTTGGGGAACTATTCACAAAGAAGCCTATTTTTCAAGCCAATCTGGAACTGGCTC
AGCTAGAACTGATCAGCCGACTTTGTGGTAGCCCTTGTCCAGCTGTGTGGCCTGATGTTATCAAACTGCC
CTACTTCAACACCATGAAACCGAAGAAGCAATATCGAAGGCGTCTACGAGAAGAATTCTCTTTCATTCCT
TCTGCAGCACTTGATTTATTGGACCACATGCTGACACTAGATCCTAGTAAGCGGTGCACAGCTGAACAGA
CCCTACAGAGCGACTTCCTTAAAGATGTCGAACTCAGCAAAATGGCTCCTCCAGACCTCCCCCACTGGCA
GGATTGCCATGAGTTGTGGAGTAAGAAACGGCGACGTCAGCGACAAAGTGGTGTTGTAGTCGAAGAGCCA
CCTCCATCCAAAACTTCTCGAAAAGAAACTACCTCAGGGACAAGTACTGAGCCTGTGAAGAACAGCAGCC
CAGCACCACCTCAGCCTGCTCCTGGCAAGGTGGAGTCTGGGGCTGGGGATGCAATAGGCCTTGCTGACAT
CACACAACAGCTGAATCAAAGTGAATTGGCAGTGTTATTAAACCTGCTGCAGAGCCAAACCGACCTGAGC
ATCCCTCAAATGGCACAGCTGCTTAACATCCACTCCAACCCAGAGATGCAGCAGCAGCTGGAAGCCCTGA
ACCAATCCATCAGTGCCCTGACGGAAGCTACTTCCCAGCAGCAGGACTCAGAGACCATGGCCCCAGAGGA
GTCTTTGAAGGAAGCACCCTCTGCCCCAGTGATCCTGCCTTCAGCAGAACAGACGACCCTTGAAGCTTCA
AGCACACCAGCTGACATGCAGAATATATTGGCAGTTCTCTTGAGTCAGCTGATGAAAACCCAAGAGCCAG
CAGGCAGTCTGGAGGAAAACAACAGTGACAAGAACAGTGGGCCACAGGGGCCCCGAAGAACTCCCACAAT
GCCACAGGAGGAGGCAGCAGCATGTCCTCCTCACATTCTTCCACCAGAGAAGAGGCCCCCTGAGCCCCCC
GGACCTCCACCGCCGCCACCTCCACCCCCTCTGGTTGAAGGCGATCTTTCCAGCGCCCCCCAGGAGTTGA
ACCCAGCCGTGACAGCCGCCTTGCTGCAACTTTTATCCCAGCCTGAAGCAGAGCCTCCTGGCCACCTGCC
ACATGAGCACCAGGCCTTGAGACCAATGGAGTACTCCACCCGACCCCGTCCAAACAGGACTTATGGAAAC
ACTGATGGGCCTGAAACAGGGTTCAGTGCCATTGACACTGATGAACGAAACTCTGGTCCAGCCTTGACAG
AATCCTTGGTCCAGACCCTGGTGAAGAACAGGACCTTCTCAGGCTCTCTGAGCCACCTTGGGGAGTCCAG
CAGTTACCAGGGCACAGGGTCAGTGCAGTTTCCAGGGGACCAGGACCTCCGTTTTGCCAGGGTCCCCTTA
GCGTTACACCCGGTGGTCGGGCAACCATTCCTGAAGGCTGAGGGAAGCAGCAATTCTGTGGTACATGCAG
AGACCAAATTGCAAAACTATGGGGAGCTGGGGCCAGGAACCACTGGGGCCAGCAGCTCAGGAGCAGGCCT
TCACTGGGGGGGCCCAACTCAGTCTTCTGCTTATGGAAAACTCTATCGGGGGCCTACAAGAGTCCCACCA
AGAGGGGGAAGAGGGAGAGGAGTTCCTTACTCAGGCTCGAGCGGCAACCCAGCTTTCTTGTACAAAGTGG
GCGGCAAGCCCATCCCCAACCCCCTGCTGGGCCTGGACAGCACCGCTAGCATCCCGCTGCTGAACGCTAA
ACAGATTCTGGGACAGCTGGACGGCGGGAGCGTGGCAGTCCTGCCTGTGGTCGACTCCACCAATCAGTAC
CTGCTGGATCGAATCGGCGAGCTGAAGAGTGGGGATGCTTGCATTGCAGAATATCAGCAGGCAGGGAGAG
GAAGCAGAGGGAGGAAATGGTTCTCTCCTTTTGGAGCTAACCTGTACCTGAGTATGTTTTGGCGCCTGAA
GCGGGGACCAGCAGCAATCGGCCTGGGCCCGGTCATCGGAATTGTCATGGCAGAAGCGCTGCGAAAGCTG
GGAGCAGACAAGGTGCGAGTCAAATGGCCCAATGACCTGTATCTGCAGGATAGAAAGCTGGCAGGCATCC
TGGTGGAGCTGGCCGGAATAACAGGCGATGCTGCACAGATCGTCATTGGCGCCGGGATTAACGTGGCTAT
GAGGCGCGTGGAGGAAAGCGTGGTCAATCAGGGCTGGATCACACTGCAGGAAGCAGGGATTAACCTGGAC
AGGAATACTCTGGCCGCTATGCTGATCCGAGAGCTGCGGGCAGCCCTGGAACTGTTCGAGCAGGAAGGCC
TGGCTCCATATCTGTCACGGTGGGAGAAGCTGGATAACTTCATCAATAGACCCGTGAAGCTGATCATTGG
GGACAAAGAGATTTTCGGGATTAGCCGGGGGATTGATAAACAGGGAGCCCTGCTGCTGGAACAGGACGGA
GTTATCAAACCCTGGATGGGCGGAGAAATCAGTCTGCGGTCTGCCGAAAAGTAAGCCAACTTTATTATAC
ATAGTTGATATCCAGCACAGTGGCGGCCGCTCGACAATCAACCTCTGGATTACAAAATTTGTGAAAGATT
GACTGGTATTCTTAACTATGTTGCTCCTTTTACGCTATGTGGATACGCTGCTTTAATGCCTTTGTATCAT
GCTATTGCTTCCCGTATGGCTTTCATTTTCTCCTCCTTGTATAAATCCTGGTTGCTGTCTCTTTATGAGG
AGTTGTGGCCCGTTGTCAGGCAACGTGGCGTGGTGTGCACTGTGTTTGCTGACGCAACCCCCACTGGTTG
GGGCATTGCCACCACCTGTCAGCTCCTTTCCGGGACTTTCGCTTTCCCCCTCCCTATTGCCACGGCGGAA
CTCATCGCCGCCTGCCTTGCCCGCTGCTGGACAGGGGCTCGGCTGTTGGGCACTGACAATTCCGTGGTGT
TGTCGGGGAAGCTGACGTCCTTTCCATGGCTGCTCGCCTGTGTTGCCACCTGGATTCTGCGCGGGACGTC
CTTCTGCTACGTCCCTTCGGCCCTCAATCCAGCGGACCTTCCTTCCCGCGGCCTGCTGCCGGCTCTGCGG
CCTCTTCCGCGTCTTCGCCTTCGCCCTCAGACGAGTCGGATCTCCCTTTGGGCCGCCTCCCCGCCTGGAA
TTCACCGGGTAGGGGAGGCGCTTTTCCCAAGGCAGTCTGGAGCATGCGCTTTAGCAGCCCCGCTGGGCAC
TTGGCGCTACACAAGTGGCCTCTGGCCTCGCACACATTCCACATCCACCGGTAGGCGCCAACCGGCTCCG
TTCTTTGGTGGCCCCTTCGCGCCACCTTCTACTCCTCCCCTAGTCAGGAAGTTCCCCCCCGCCCCGCAGC
TCGCGTCGTGCAGGACGTGACAAATGGAAGTAGCACGTCTCACTAGTCTCGTGCAGATGGACAGCACCGC
TGAGCAATGGAAGCGGGTAGGCCTTTGGGGCAGCGGCCAATAGCAGCTTTGCTCCTTCGCTTTCTGGGCT
CAGAGGCTGGGAAGGGGTGGGTCCGGGGGCGGGCTCAGGGGCGGGCTCAGGGGCGGGGCGGGCGCCCGAA
GGTCCTCCGGAGGCCCGGCATTCTGCACGCTTCAAAAGCGCACGTCTGCCGCGCTGTTCTCCTCTTCCTC
ATCTCCGGGCCTTTCGACCTGCAGCCCAAGCTTACCATGACCGAGTACAAGCCCACGGTGCGCCTCGCCA
CCCGCGACGACGTCCCCAGGGCCGTACGCACCCTCGCCGCCGCGTTCGCCGACTACCCCGCCACGCGCCA
CACCGTCGATCCGGACCGCCACATCGAGCGGGTCACCGAGCTGCAAGAACTCTTCCTCACGCGCGTCGGG
CTCGACATCGGCAAGGTGTGGGTCGCGGACGACGGCGCCGCGGTGGCGGTCTGGACCACGCCGGAGAGCG
TCGAAGCGGGGGCGGTGTTCGCCGAGATCGGCCCGCGCATGGCCGAGTTGAGCGGTTCCCGGCTGGCCGC
GCAGCAACAGATGGAAGGCCTCCTGGCGCCGCACCGGCCCAAGGAGCCCGCGTGGTTCCTGGCCACCGTC
GGCGTCTCGCCCGACCACCAGGGCAAGGGTCTGGGCAGCGCCGTCGTGCTCCCCGGAGTGGAGGCGGCCG
AGCGCGCCGGGGTGCCCGCCTTCCTGGAGACCTCCGCGCCCCGCAACCTCCCCTTCTACGAGCGGCTCGG
CTTCACCGTCACCGCCGACGTCGAGGTGCCCGAAGGACCGCGCACCTGGTGCATGACCCGCAAGCCCGGT
GCCTGACGCCCGCCCCACGACCCGCAGCGCCCGACCGAAAGGAGCGCACGACCCCATGCATCTCGAGGGC
CCGGTACCTTTAAGACCAATGACTTACAAGGCAGCTGTAGATCTTAGCCACTTTTTAAAAGAAAAGGGGG
GACTGGAAGGGCTAGCTCACTCCCAACGAAGACAAGATCTGCTTTTTGCTTGTACTGGGTCTCTCTGGTT
AGACCAGATCTGAGCCTGGGAGCTCTCTGGCTGCCTAGGGAACCCACTGCTTAAGCCTCAATAAAGCTTG
CCTTGAGTGCTTCAAGTAGTGTGTGCCCGTCTGTTGTGTGACTCTGGTAACTAGAGATCCCTCAGACCCT
TTTAGTCAGTGTGGAAAATCTCTAGCAGTAGTAGTTCATGTCATCTTATTATTCAGTATTTATAACTTGC
AAAGAAATGAATATCAGAGAGTGAGAGGAACTTGTTTATTGCAGCTTATAATGGTTACAAATAAAGCAAT
AGCATCACAAATTTCACAAATAAAGCATTTTTTTCACTGCATTCTAGTTGTGGTTTGTCCAAACTCATCA
ATGTATCTTATCATGTCTGGCTCTAGCTATCCCGCCCCTAACTCCGCCCAGTTCCGCCCATTCTCCGCCC
CATGGCTGACTAATTTTTTTTATTTATGCAGAGGCCGAGGCCGCCTCGGCCTCTGAGCTATTCCAGAAGT
AGTGAGGAGGCTTTTTTGGAGGCCTAGGCTTTTGCGTCGAGACGTACCCAATTCGCCCTATAGTGAGTCG
TATTACGCGCGCTCACTGGCCGTCGTTTTACAACGTCGTGACTGGGAAAACCCTGGCGTTACCCAACTTA
ATCGCCTTGCAGCACATCCCCCTTTCGCCAGCTGGCGTAATAGCGAAGAGGCCCGCACCGATCGCCCTTC
CCAACAGTTGCGCAGCCTGAATGGCGAATGGCGCG
[124 nt withheld, positions 13476-13599]
C
[91 nt withheld, positions 13601-13691]
A
[49 nt withheld, positions 13693-13741]
CCTTTGACGTTGGAGTCCACGTTCTTT
[37 nt withheld, positions 13769-13805]
ACCCTATCTCGGTCTATTCTTTTGATTTATAAGGGATTTTGCCGATTTCGGCCTATTGGTTAAAAAATGA
GCTGATTTAACAAAAATTTAACGCGAATTTTAACAAAATATTAACGTTTACAATTTCC
