Features (pLannotate 1.2.2; 31 found; start..end, strand, type, name):
      1..22      +  protein_bind   CAP binding site: CAP binding activates transcription in the presence of cAMP. E. coli catabolite activator protein
     37..67      +  promoter       lac promoter: promoter for the E. coli lac operon
     71..93      +  protein_bind   lac operator (fragment): The lac repressor binds to the lac operator to inhibit transcription in E. coli. This inhibition can be relieved by adding lactose or isopropyl-β-D-thiogalactopyranoside (IPTG). lac repressor encoded by lacI
    136..154     +  promoter       T3 promoter: promoter for bacteriophage T3 RNA polymerase
    182..408     +  promoter       RSV promoter: Rous sarcoma virus enhancer/promoter
    409..589     +  LTR            5' LTR (truncated): truncated 5' long terminal repeat (LTR) from HIV-1
    636..761     +  misc_feature   HIV-1 Ψ: packaging signal of human immunodeficiency virus type 1
    745..1108    +  CDS            HIV-1 gag (fragment): gag protein from human immunodeficiency virus 1; gag
   1254..1487    +  misc_feature   RRE: The Rev response element (RRE) of HIV-1 allows for Rev-dependent mRNA export from the nucleus to the cytoplasm.
   1864..1964    +  CDS            Rev (fragment): human immunodeficiency virus 1 (HIV-1) Rev protein; rev; enhances nuclear export of unspliced and incompletely spliced viral mRNAs
   1983..2099    +  misc_feature   cPPT/CTS: central polypurine tract and central termination sequence of HIV-1
   2131..2151    +  protein_bind   attB4: mutant version of attB; core recombination site for the Gateway® BP reaction BP Clonase™
   2151..3362    +  promoter       UbC promoter: human ubiquitin C promoter
   3368..3387    +  protein_bind   attB1 (fragment): mutant version of attB; recombination site for the Gateway® BP reaction BP Clonase™
   3396..7838    +  CDS            CDK12: CDK12_HUMAN - Also known as CRK7, CRKRS, KIAA0904. Experimental evidence at protein level: Swiss-Prot protein existence level 1. Cyclin-dependent kinase that phosphorylates the C-terminal domain (CTD) of the large subunit of RNA polymerase II (POLR2A), thereby acting as a key regulator of transcription elongation. Regulates the expression of genes involved in DNA repair and is required for the maintenance of genomic stability. Preferentially phosphorylates 'Ser-5' in CTD repeats that are already phosphorylated at 'Ser-7', but can also phosphorylate 'Ser-2'. Required for RNA splicing, possibly
   7858..7878    -  protein_bind   attB2: mutant version of attB; core recombination site for the Gateway® BP reaction BP Clonase™
   7929..8699    +  CDS            miniTurbo: N-terminally truncated mutant of the E. coli biotin ligase BioID engineered for improved catalytic efficiency (Branon et al., 2018)
   8754..9342    +  misc_feature   WPRE: woodchuck hepatitis virus posttranscriptional regulatory element
   9356..9855    +  promoter       PGK promoter: mouse phosphoglycerate kinase 1 promoter
   9876..10475   +  CDS            PuroR: puromycin N-acetyltransferase; pac from Streptomyces alboniger; confers resistance to puromycin
  10543..10680   +  CDS            nef (fragment): NEF_HV1LA - Experimental evidence at protein level: Swiss-Prot protein existence level 1. Extracellular Nef protein targets CD4(+) T-lymphocytes for apoptosis by interacting with CXCR4 surface receptors. From Human immunodeficiency virus type 1 group M subtype B (isolate Lai) (HIV-1).
  10666..10846   +  LTR            5' LTR (truncated): truncated 5' long terminal repeat (LTR) from HIV-1
  10918..11039   +  polyA_signal   SV40 poly(A) signal: SV40 polyadenylation signal
  11079..11214   +  rep_origin     SV40 ori: SV40 origin of replication
  11235..11253   -  promoter       T7 promoter: promoter for bacteriophage T7 RNA polymerase
  11261..11416   +  CDS            lacZα (fragment): LacZα fragment of β-galactosidase; lacZ fragment
  11421..11849   +  rep_origin     f1 ori (sequence partly withheld): f1 bacteriophage origin of replication; arrow indicates direction of (+) strand synthesis
  11902..12006   +  promoter       AmpR promoter: bla
  12007..12867   +  CDS            AmpR: β-lactamase; bla; confers resistance to ampicillin, carbenicillin, and related antibiotics
  13038..13626   +  rep_origin     ori: high-copy-number ColE1/pMB1/pBR322/pUC origin of replication
  13809..13901   +  CDS            lacI (fragment): lac repressor; lacI; The lac repressor binds to the lac operator to inhibit transcription in E. coli. This inhibition can be relieved by adding lactose or isopropyl-β-D-thiogalactopyranoside (IPTG).
>Addgene plasmid #135243 | p667-UBC-CDK12-V5-miniTurbo_IDG-K | addgene full sequence | sequence record 269114 | Addgene NGS Result
TAATGTGAGTTAGCTCACTCATTAGGCACCCCAGGCTTTACACTTTATGCTTCCGGCTCGTATGTTGTGT
GGAATTGTGAGCGGATAACAATTTCACACAGGAAACAGCTATGACCATGATTACGCCAAGCGCGCAATTA
ACCCTCACTAAAGGGAACAAAAGCTGGAGCTGCAAGCTTAATGTAGTCTTATGCAATACTCTTGTAGTCT
TGCAACATGGTAACGATGAGTTAGCAACATGCCTTACAAGGAGAGAAAAAGCACCGTGCATGCCGATTGG
TGGAAGTAAGGTGGTACGATCGTGCCTTATTAGGAAGGCAACAGACGGGTCTGACATGGATTGGACGAAC
CACTGAATTGCCGCATTGCAGAGATATTGTATTTAAGTGCCTAGCTCGATACATAAACGGGTCTCTCTGG
TTAGACCAGATCTGAGCCTGGGAGCTCTCTGGCTAACTAGGGAACCCACTGCTTAAGCCTCAATAAAGCT
TGCCTTGAGTGCTTCAAGTAGTGTGTGCCCGTCTGTTGTGTGACTCTGGTAACTAGAGATCCCTCAGACC
CTTTTAGTCAGTGTGGAAAATCTCTAGCAGTGGCGCCCGAACAGGGACTTGAAAGCGAAAGGGAAACCAG
AGGAGCTCTCTCGACGCAGGACTCGGCTTGCTGAAGCGCGCACGGCAAGAGGCGAGGGGCGGCGACTGGT
GAGTACGCCAAAAATTTTGACTAGCGGAGGCTAGAAGGAGAGAGATGGGTGCGAGAGCGTCAGTATTAAG
CGGGGGAGAATTAGATCGCGATGGGAAAAAATTCGGTTAAGGCCAGGGGGAAAGAAAAAATATAAATTAA
AACATATAGTATGGGCAAGCAGGGAGCTAGAACGATTCGCAGTTAATCCTGGCCTGTTAGAAACATCAGA
AGGCTGTAGACAAATACTGGGACAGCTACAACCATCCCTTCAGACAGGATCAGAAGAACTTAGATCATTA
TATAATACAGTAGCAACCCTCTATTGTGTGCATCAAAGGATAGAGATAAAAGACACCAAGGAAGCTTTAG
ACAAGATAGAGGAAGAGCAAAACAAAAGTAAGACCACCGCACAGCAAGCGGCCGCTGATCTTCAGACCTG
GAGGAGGAGATATGAGGGACAATTGGAGAAGTGAATTATATAAATATAAAGTAGTAAAAATTGAACCATT
AGGAGTAGCACCCACCAAGGCAAAGAGAAGAGTGGTGCAGAGAGAAAAAAGAGCAGTGGGAATAGGAGCT
TTGTTCCTTGGGTTCTTGGGAGCAGCAGGAAGCACTATGGGCGCAGCGTCAATGACGCTGACGGTACAGG
CCAGACAATTATTGTCTGGTATAGTGCAGCAGCAGAACAATTTGCTGAGGGCTATTGAGGCGCAACAGCA
TCTGTTGCAACTCACAGTCTGGGGCATCAAGCAGCTCCAGGCAAGAATCCTGGCTGTGGAAAGATACCTA
AAGGATCAACAGCTCCTGGGGATTTGGGGTTGCTCTGGAAAACTCATTTGCACCACTGCTGTGCCTTGGA
ATGCTAGTTGGAGTAATAAATCTCTGGAACAGATTTGGAATCACACGACCTGGATGGAGTGGGACAGAGA
AATTAACAATTACACAAGCTTAATACACTCCTTAATTGAAGAATCGCAAAACCAGCAAGAAAAGAATGAA
CAAGAATTATTGGAATTAGATAAATGGGCAAGTTTGTGGAATTGGTTTAACATAACAAATTGGCTGTGGT
ATATAAAATTATTCATAATGATAGTAGGAGGCTTGGTAGGTTTAAGAATAGTTTTTGCTGTACTTTCTAT
AGTGAATAGAGTTAGGCAGGGATATTCACCATTATCGTTTCAGACCCACCTCCCAACCCCGAGGGGACCC
GACAGGCCCGAAGGAATAGAAGAAGAAGGTGGAGAGAGAGACAGAGACAGATCCATTCGATTAGTGAACG
GATCTCGACGGTATCGGTTAACTTTTAAAAGAAAAGGGGGGATTGGGGGGTACAGTGCAGGGGAAAGAAT
AGTAGACATAATAGCAACAGACATACAAACTAAAGAATTACAAAAACAAATTACAAAATTCAAAATTTTA
TCGTCCAGTGTGGTGGAATTCTGCAGATATCAACTTTGTATAGAAAAGTTGGCCTCCGCGCCGGGTTTTG
GCGCCTCCCGCGGGCGCCCCCCTCCTCACGGCGAGCGCTGCCACGTCAGACGAAGGGCGCAGCGAGCGTC
CTGATCCTTCCGCCCGGACGCTCAGGACAGCGGCCCGCTGCTCATAAGACTCGGCCTTAGAACCCCAGTA
TCAGCAGAAGGACATTTTAGGACGGGACTTGGGTGACTCTAGGGCACTGGTTTTCTTTCCAGAGAGCGGA
ACAGGCGAGGAAAAGTAGTCCCTTCTCGGCGATTCTGCGGAGGGATCTCCGTGGGGCGGTGAACGCCGAT
GATTATATAAGGACGCGCCGGGTGTGGCACAGCTAGTTCCGTCGCAGCCGGGATTTGGGTCGCGGTTCTT
GTTTGTGGATCGCTGTGATCGTCACTTGGTGAGTAGCGGGCTGCTGGGCTGGCCGGGGCTTTCGTGGCCG
CCGGGCCGCTCGGTGGGACGGAAGCGTGTGGAGAGACCGCCAAGGGCTGTAGTCTGGGTCCGCGAGCAAG
GTTGCCCTGAACTGGGGGTTGGGGGGAGCGCAGCAAAATGGCGGCTGTTCCCGAGTCTTGAATGGAAGAC
GCTTGTGAGGCGGGCTGTGAGGTCGTTGAAACAAGGTGGGGGGCATGGTGGGCGGCAAGAACCCAAGGTC
TTGAGGCCTTCGCTAATGCGGGAAAGCTCTTATTCGGGTGAGATGGGCTGGGGCACCATCTGGGGACCCT
GACGTGAAGTTTGTCACTGACTGGAGAACTCGGTTTGTCGTCTGTTGCGGGGGCGGCAGTTATGGCGGTG
CCGTTGGGCAGTGCACCCGTACCTTTGGGAGCGCGCGCCCTCGTCGTGTCGTGACGTCACCCGTTCTGTT
GGCTTATAATGCAGGGTGGGGCCACCTGCCGGTAGGTGTGCGGTAGGCTTTTCTCCGTCGCAGGACGCAG
GGTTCGGGCCTAGGGTAGGCTCTCCTGAATCGACAGGCGCCGGACCTCTGGTGAGGGGAGGGATAAGTGA
GGCGTCAGTTTCTTTGGTCGGTTTTATGTACCTATCTTCTTAAGTAGCTGAAGCTCCGGTTTTGAACTAT
GCGCTCGGGGTTGGCGAGTGTGTTTTGTGAAGTTTTTTAGGCACCTTTTGAAATGTAATCATTTGGGTCA
ATATGTAATTTTCAGTGTTAGACTAGTAAATTGTCCGCTAAATTCTGGCCGTTTTTGGCTTTTTTGTTAG
ACGCAACTTTGTACAAAAAAGCAGGCTTAGCCACCATGCCCAATTCAGAGAGACATGGGGGCAAGAAGGA
CGGGAGTGGAGGAGCTTCTGGAACTTTGCAGCCGTCATCGGGAGGCGGCAGCTCTAACAGCAGAGAGCGT
CACCGCTTGGTATCGAAGCACAAGCGGCATAAGTCCAAACACTCCAAAGACATGGGGTTGGTGACCCCCG
AAGCAGCATCCCTGGGCACAGTTATCAAACCTTTGGTGGAGTATGATGATATCAGCTCTGATTCCGACAC
CTTCTCCGATGACATGGCCTTCAAACTAGACCGAAGGGAGAACGACGAACGTCGTGGATCAGATCGGAGC
GACCGCCTGCACAAACATCGTCACCACCAGCACAGGCGTTCCCGGGACTTACTAAAAGCTAAACAGACCG
AAAAAGAAAAAAGCCAAGAAGTCTCCAGCAAGTCGGGATCGATGAAGGACCGGATATCGGGAAGTTCAAA
GCGTTCGAATGAGGAGACTGATGACTATGGGAAGGCGCAGGTAGCCAAAAGCAGCAGCAAGGAATCCAGG
TCATCCAAGCTCCACAAGGAGAAGACCAGGAAAGAACGGGAGCTGAAGTCTGGGCACAAAGACCGGAGTA
AAAGTCATCGAAAAAGGGAAACACCCAAAAGTTACAAAACAGTGGACAGCCCAAAACGGAGATCCAGGAG
CCCCCACAGGAAGTGGTCTGACAGCTCCAAACAAGATGATAGCCCCTCGGGAGCTTCTTATGGCCAAGAT
TATGACCTTAGTCCCTCACGATCTCATACCTCGAGCAATTATGACTCCTACAAGAAAAGTCCTGGAAGTA
CCTCGAGAAGGCAGTCGGTCAGTCCCCCTTACAAGGAGCCTTCGGCCTACCAGTCCAGCACCCGGTCACC
GAGCCCCTACAGTAGGCGACAGAGATCTGTCAGTCCCTATAGCAGGAGACGGTCGTCCAGCTACGAAAGA
AGTGGCTCTTACAGCGGGCGATCACCCAGTCCCTATGGTCGAAGGCGGTCCAGCAGCCCTTTCCTGAGCA
AGCGGTCTCTGAGTCGGAGTCCACTCCCCAGTAGGAAATCCATGAAGTCCAGAAGTAGAAGTCCTGCATA
TTCAAGACATTCATCTTCTCATAGTAAAAAGAAGAGATCCAGTTCACGCAGTCGTCATTCCAGTATCTCA
CCTGTCAGGCTTCCACTTAATTCCAGTCTGGGAGCTGAACTCAGTAGGAAAAAGAAGGAAAGAGCAGCTG
CTGCTGCTGCAGCAAAGATGGATGGAAAGGAGTCCAAGGGTTCACCTGTATTTTTGCCTAGAAAAGAGAA
CAGTTCAGTAGAGGCTAAGGATTCAGGTTTGGAGTCTAAAAAGTTACCCAGAAGTGTAAAATTGGAAAAA
TCTGCCCCAGATACTGAACTGGTGAATGTAACACATCTAAACACAGAGGTAAAAAATTCTTCAGATACAG
GGAAAGTAAAGTTGGATGAGAACTCCGAGAAGCATCTTGTTAAAGATTTGAAAGCACAGGGAACAAGAGA
CTCTAAACCCATAGCACTGAAAGAGGAGATTGTTACTCCAAAGGAGACAGAAACATCAGAAAAGGAGACC
CCTCCACCTCTTCCCACAATTGCTTCTCCCCCACCCCCTCTACCAACTACTACCCCTCCACCTCAGACAC
CCCCTTTGCCACCTTTGCCTCCAATACCAGCTCTTCCACAGCAACCACCTCTGCCTCCTTCTCAGCCAGC
ATTTAGTCAGGTTCCTGCTTCCAGTACTTCAACTTTGCCCCCTTCTACTCACTCAAAGACATCTGCTGTG
TCCTCTCAGGCAAATTCTCAGCCCCCTGTACAGGTTTCTGTGAAGACTCAAGTATCTGTAACAGCTGCTA
TTCCACACCTGAAAACTTCAACGTTGCCTCCTTTGCCCCTCCCACCCTTATTACCTGGAGATGATGACAT
GGATAGTCCAAAAGAAACTCTTCCTTCAAAACCTGTGAAGAAAGAGAAGGAACAGAGGACACGTCACTTA
CTCACAGACCTTCCTCTCCCTCCAGAGCTCCCTGGTGGAGATCTGTCTCCCCCAGACTCTCCAGAACCAA
AGGCAATCACACCACCTCAGCAACCATATAAAAAGAGACCAAAAATTTGTTGTCCTCGTTATGGAGAAAG
AAGACAAACAGAAAGCGACTGGGGGAAACGCTGTGTGGACAAGTTTGACATTATTGGGATTATTGGAGAA
GGAACCTATGGCCAAGTATATAAAGCCAAGGACAAAGACACAGGAGAACTAGTGGCTCTGAAGAAGGTGA
GACTAGACAATGAGAAAGAGGGCTTCCCAATCACAGCCATTCGTGAAATCAAAATCCTTCGTCAGTTAAT
CCACCGAAGTGTTGTTAACATGAAGGAAATTGTCACAGATAAACAAGATGCACTGGATTTCAAGAAGGAC
AAAGGTGCCTTTTACCTTGTATTTGAGTATATGGACCATGACTTAATGGGACTGCTAGAATCTGGTTTGG
TGCACTTTTCTGAGGACCATATCAAGTCGTTCATGAAACAGCTAATGGAAGGATTGGAATACTGTCACAA
AAAGAATTTCCTGCATCGGGATATTAAGTGTTCTAACATTTTGCTGAATAACAGTGGGCAAATCAAACTA
GCAGATTTTGGACTTGCTCGGCTCTATAACTCTGAAGAGAGTCGCCCTTACACAAACAAAGTCATTACTT
TGTGGTACCGACCTCCAGAACTACTGCTAGGAGAGGAACGTTACACACCAGCCATAGATGTTTGGAGCTG
TGGATGTATTCTTGGGGAACTATTCACAAAGAAGCCTATTTTTCAAGCCAATCTGGAACTGGCTCAGCTA
GAACTGATCAGCCGACTTTGTGGTAGCCCTTGTCCAGCTGTGTGGCCTGATGTTATCAAACTGCCCTACT
TCAACACCATGAAACCGAAGAAGCAATATCGAAGGCGTCTACGAGAAGAATTCTCTTTCATTCCTTCTGC
AGCACTTGATTTATTGGACCACATGCTGACACTAGATCCTAGTAAGCGGTGCACAGCTGAACAGACCCTA
CAGAGCGACTTCCTTAAAGATGTCGAACTCAGCAAAATGGCTCCTCCAGACCTCCCCCACTGGCAGGATT
GCCATGAGTTGTGGAGTAAGAAACGGCGACGTCAGCGACAAAGTGGTGTTGTAGTCGAAGAGCCACCTCC
ATCCAAAACTTCTCGAAAAGAAACTACCTCAGGGACAAGTACTGAGCCTGTGAAGAACAGCAGCCCAGCA
CCACCTCAGCCTGCTCCTGGCAAGGTGGAGTCTGGGGCTGGGGATGCAATAGGCCTTGCTGACATCACAC
AACAGCTGAATCAAAGTGAATTGGCAGTGTTATTAAACCTGCTGCAGAGCCAAACCGACCTGAGCATCCC
TCAAATGGCACAGCTGCTTAACATCCACTCCAACCCAGAGATGCAGCAGCAGCTGGAAGCCCTGAACCAA
TCCATCAGTGCCCTGACGGAAGCTACTTCCCAGCAGCAGGACTCAGAGACCATGGCCCCAGAGGAGTCTT
TGAAGGAAGCACCCTCTGCCCCAGTGATCCTGCCTTCAGCAGAACAGATGACCCTTGAAGCTTCAAGCAC
ACCAGCTGACATGCAGAATATATTGGCAGTTCTCTTGAGTCAGCTGATGAAAACCCAAGAGCCAGCAGGC
AGTCTGGAGGAAAACAACAGTGACAAGAACAGTGGGCCACAGGGGCCCCGAAGAACTCCCACAATGCCAC
AGGAGGAGGCAGCAGAGAAGAGGCCCCCTGAGCCCCCCGGACCTCCACCGCCGCCACCTCCACCCCCTCT
GGTTGAAGGCGATCTTTCCAGCGCCCCCCAGGAGTTGAACCCAGCCGTGACAGCCGCCTTGCTGCAACTT
TTATCCCAGCCTGAAGCAGAGCCTCCTGGCCACCTGCCACATGAGCACCAGGCCTTGAGACCAATGGAGT
ACTCCACCCGACCCCGTCCAAACAGGACTTATGGAAACACTGATGGGCCTGAAACAGGGTTCAGTGCCAT
TGACACTGATGAACGAAACTCTGGTCCAGCCTTGACAGAATCCTTGGTCCAGACCCTGGTGAAGAACAGG
ACCTTCTCAGGCTCTCTGAGCCACCTTGGGGAGTCCAGCAGTTACCAGGGCACAGGGTCAGTGCAGTTTC
CAGGGGACCAGGACCTCCGTTTTGCCAGGGTCCCCTTAGCGTTACACCCGGTGGTCGGGCAACCATTCCT
GAAGGCTGAGGGAAGCAGCAATTCTGTGGTACATGCAGAGACCAAATTGCAAAACTATGGGGAGCTGGGG
CCAGGAACCACTGGGGCCAGCAGCTCAGGAGCAGGCCTTCACTGGGGGGGCCCAACTCAGTCTTCTGCTT
ATGGAAAACTCTATCGGGGGCCTACAAGAGTCCCACCAAGAGGGGGAAGAGGGAGAGGAGTTCCTTACTC
AGGCTCGAGCGGCAACCCAGCTTTCTTGTACAAAGTGGGCGGCAAGCCCATCCCCAACCCCCTGCTGGGC
CTGGACAGCACCGCTAGCATCCCGCTGCTGAACGCTAAACAGATTCTGGGACAGCTGGACGGCGGGAGCG
TGGCAGTCCTGCCTGTGGTCGACTCCACCAATCAGTACCTGCTGGATCGAATCGGCGAGCTGAAGAGTGG
GGATGCTTGCATTGCAGAATATCAGCAGGCAGGGAGAGGAAGCAGAGGGAGGAAATGGTTCTCTCCTTTT
GGAGCTAACCTGTACCTGAGTATGTTTTGGCGCCTGAAGCGGGGACCAGCAGCAATCGGCCTGGGCCCGG
TCATCGGAATTGTCATGGCAGAAGCGCTGCGAAAGCTGGGAGCAGACAAGGTGCGAGTCAAATGGCCCAA
TGACCTGTATCTGCAGGATAGAAAGCTGGCAGGCATCCTGGTGGAGCTGGCCGGAATAACAGGCGATGCT
GCACAGATCGTCATTGGCGCCGGGATTAACGTGGCTATGAGGCGCGTGGAGGAAAGCGTGGTCAATCAGG
GCTGGATCACACTGCAGGAAGCAGGGATTAACCTGGACAGGAATACTCTGGCCGCTATGCTGATCCGAGA
GCTGCGGGCAGCCCTGGAACTGTTCGAGCAGGAAGGCCTGGCTCCATATCTGTCACGGTGGGAGAAGCTG
GATAACTTCATCAATAGACCCGTGAAGCTGATCATTGGGGACAAAGAGATTTTCGGGATTAGCCGGGGGA
TTGATAAACAGGGAGCCCTGCTGCTGGAACAGGACGGAGTTATCAAACCCTGGATGGGCGGAGAAATCAG
TCTGCGGTCTGCCGAAAAGTAAGCCAACTTTATTATACATAGTTGATATCCAGCACAGTGGCGGCCGCTC
GACAATCAACCTCTGGATTACAAAATTTGTGAAAGATTGACTGGTATTCTTAACTATGTTGCTCCTTTTA
CGCTATGTGGATACGCTGCTTTAATGCCTTTGTATCATGCTATTGCTTCCCGTATGGCTTTCATTTTCTC
CTCCTTGTATAAATCCTGGTTGCTGTCTCTTTATGAGGAGTTGTGGCCCGTTGTCAGGCAACGTGGCGTG
GTGTGCACTGTGTTTGCTGACGCAACCCCCACTGGTTGGGGCATTGCCACCACCTGTCAGCTCCTTTCCG
GGACTTTCGCTTTCCCCCTCCCTATTGCCACGGCGGAACTCATCGCCGCCTGCCTTGCCCGCTGCTGGAC
AGGGGCTCGGCTGTTGGGCACTGACAATTCCGTGGTGTTGTCGGGGAAGCTGACGTCCTTTCCATGGCTG
CTCGCCTGTGTTGCCACCTGGATTCTGCGCGGGACGTCCTTCTGCTACGTCCCTTCGGCCCTCAATCCAG
CGGACCTTCCTTCCCGCGGCCTGCTGCCGGCTCTGCGGCCTCTTCCGCGTCTTCGCCTTCGCCCTCAGAC
GAGTCGGATCTCCCTTTGGGCCGCCTCCCCGCCTGGAATTCTACCGGGTAGGGGAGGCGCTTTTCCCAAG
GCAGTCTGGAGCATGCGCTTTAGCAGCCCCGCTGGGCACTTGGCGCTACACAAGTGGCCTCTGGCCTCGC
ACACATTCCACATCCACCGGTAGGCGCCAACCGGCTCCGTTCTTTGGTGGCCCCTTCGCGCCACCTTCTA
CTCCTCCCCTAGTCAGGAAGTTCCCCCCCGCCCCGCAGCTCGCGTCGTGCAGGACGTGACAAATGGAAGT
AGCACGTCTCACTAGTCTCGTGCAGATGGACAGCACCGCTGAGCAATGGAAGCGGGTAGGCCTTTGGGGC
AGCGGCCAATAGCAGCTTTGCTCCTTCGCTTTCTGGGCTCAGAGGCTGGGAAGGGGTGGGTCCGGGGGCG
GGCTCAGGGGCGGGCTCAGGGGCGGGGCGGGCGCCCGAAGGTCCTCCGGAGGCCCGGCATTCTGCACGCT
TCAAAAGCGCACGTCTGCCGCGCTGTTCTCCTCTTCCTCATCTCCGGGCCTTTCGACCTGCAGCCCAAGC
TTACCATGACCGAGTACAAGCCCACGGTGCGCCTCGCCACCCGCGACGACGTCCCCAGGGCCGTACGCAC
CCTCGCCGCCGCGTTCGCCGACTACCCCGCCACGCGCCACACCGTCGATCCGGACCGCCACATCGAGCGG
GTCACCGAGCTGCAAGAACTCTTCCTCACGCGCGTCGGGCTCGACATCGGCAAGGTGTGGGTCGCGGACG
ACGGCGCCGCGGTGGCGGTCTGGACCACGCCGGAGAGCGTCGAAGCGGGGGCGGTGTTCGCCGAGATCGG
CCCGCGCATGGCCGAGTTGAGCGGTTCCCGGCTGGCCGCGCAGCAACAGATGGAAGGCCTCCTGGCGCCG
CACCGGCCCAAGGAGCCCGCGTGGTTCCTGGCCACCGTCGGCGTCTCGCCCGACCACCAGGGCAAGGGTC
TGGGCAGCGCCGTCGTGCTCCCCGGAGTGGAGGCGGCCGAGCGCGCCGGGGTGCCCGCCTTCCTGGAGAC
CTCCGCGCCCCGCAACCTCCCCTTCTACGAGCGGCTCGGCTTCACCGTCACCGCCGACGTCGAGGTGCCC
GAAGGACCGCGCACCTGGTGCATGACCCGCAAGCCCGGTGCCTGACGCCCGCCCCACGACCCGCAGCGCC
CGACCGAAAGGAGCGCACGACCCCATGCATCTCGAGGGCCCGGTACCTTTAAGACCAATGACTTACAAGG
CAGCTGTAGATCTTAGCCACTTTTTAAAAGAAAAGGGGGGACTGGAAGGGCTAGCTCACTCCCAACGAAG
ACAAGATCTGCTTTTTGCTTGTACTGGGTCTCTCTGGTTAGACCAGATCTGAGCCTGGGAGCTCTCTGGC
TAACTAGGGAACCCACTGCTTAAGCCTCAATAAAGCTTGCCTTGAGTGCTTCAAGTAGTGTGTGCCCGTC
TGTTGTGTGACTCTGGTAACTAGAGATCCCTCAGACCCTTTTAGTCAGTGTGGAAAATCTCTAGCAGTAG
TAGTTCATGTCATCTTATTATTCAGTATTTATAACTTGCAAAGAAATGAATATCAGAGAGTGAGAGGAAC
TTGTTTATTGCAGCTTATAATGGTTACAAATAAAGCAATAGCATCACAAATTTCACAAATAAAGCATTTT
TTTCACTGCATTCTAGTTGTGGTTTGTCCAAACTCATCAATGTATCTTATCATGTCTGGCTCTAGCTATC
CCGCCCCTAACTCCGCCCATCCCGCCCCTAACTCCGCCCAGTTCCGCCCATTCTCCGCCCCATGGCTGAC
TAATTTTTTTTATTTATGCAGAGGCCGAGGCCGCCTCGGCCTCTGAGCTATTCCAGAAGTAGTGAGGAGG
CTTTTTTGGAGGCCTAGGGACGTACCCAATTCGCCCTATAGTGAGTCGTATTACGCGCGCTCACTGGCCG
TCGTTTTACAACGTCGTGACTGGGAAAACCCTGGCGTTACCCAACTTAATCGCCTTGCAGCACATCCCCC
TTTCGCCAGCTGGCGTAATAGCGAAGAGGCCCGCACCGATCGCCCTTCCCAACAGTTGCGCAGCCTGAAT
GGCGAATGGG
[124 nt withheld, positions 11421-11544]
C
[91 nt withheld, positions 11546-11636]
A
[49 nt withheld, positions 11638-11686]
CCTTTGACGTTGGAGTCCACGTTCTTT
[37 nt withheld, positions 11714-11750]
ACCCTATCTCGGTCTATTCTTTTGATTTATAAGGGATTTTGCCGATTTCGGCCTATTGGTTAAAAAATGA
GCTGATTTAACAAAAATTTAACGCGAATTTTAACAAAATATTAACGCTTACAATTTAGGTGGCACTTTTC
GGGGAAATGTGCGCGGAACCCCTATTTGTTTATTTTTCTAAATACATTCAAATATGTATCCGCTCATGAG
ACAATAACCCTGATAAATGCTTCAATAATATTGAAAAAGGAAGAGTATGAGTATTCAACATTTCCGTGTC
GCCCTTATTCCCTTTTTTGCGGCATTTTGCCTTCCTGTTTTTGCTCACCCAGAAACGCTGGTGAAAGTAA
AAGATGCTGAAGATCAGTTGGGTGCACGAGTGGGTTACATCGAACTGGATCTCAACAGCGGTAAGATCCT
TGAGAGTTTTCGCCCCGAAGAACGTTTTCCAATGATGAGCACTTTTAAAGTTCTGCTATGTGGCGCGGTA
TTATCCCGTATTGACGCCGGGCAAGAGCAACTCGGTCGCCGCATACACTATTCTCAGAATGACTTGGTTG
AGTACTCACCAGTCACAGAAAAGCATCTTACGGATGGCATGACAGTAAGAGAATTATGCAGTGCTGCCAT
AACCATGAGTGATAACACTGCGGCCAACTTACTTCTGACAACGATCGGAGGACCGAAGGAGCTAACCGCT
TTTTTGCACAACATGGGGGATCATGTAACTCGCCTTGATCGTTGGGAACCGGAGCTGAATGAAGCCATAC
CAAACGACGAGCGTGACACCACGATGCCTGTAGCAATGGCAACAACGTTGCGCAAACTATTAACTGGCGA
ACTACTTACTCTAGCTTCCCGGCAACAATTAATAGACTGGATGGAGGCGGATAAAGTTGCAGGACCACTT
CTGCGCTCGGCCCTTCCGGCTGGCTGGTTTATTGCTGATAAATCTGGAGCCGGTGAGCGTGGGTCTCGCG
GTATCATTGCAGCACTGGGGCCAGATGGTAAGCCCTCCCGTATCGTAGTTATCTACACGACGGGGAGTCA
GGCAACTATGGATGAACGAAATAGACAGATCGCTGAGATAGGTGCCTCACTGATTAAGCATTGGTAACTG
TCAGACCAAGTTTACTCATATATACTTTAGATTGATTTAAAACTTCATTTTTAATTTAAAAGGATCTAGG
TGAAGATCCTTTTTGATAATCTCATGACCAAAATCCCTTAACGTGAGTTTTCGTTCCACTGAGCGTCAGA
CCCCGTAGAAAAGATCAAAGGATCTTCTTGAGATCCTTTTTTTCTGCGCGTAATCTGCTGCTTGCAAACA
AAAAAACCACCGCTACCAGCGGTGGTTTGTTTGCCGGATCAAGAGCTACCAACTCTTTTTCCGAAGGTAA
CTGGCTTCAGCAGAGCGCAGATACCAAATACTGTTCTTCTAGTGTAGCCGTAGTTAGGCCACCACTTCAA
GAACTCTGTAGCACCGCCTACATACCTCGCTCTGCTAATCCTGTTACCAGTGGCTGCTGCCAGTGGCGAT
AAGTCGTGTCTTACCGGGTTGGACTCAAGACGATAGTTACCGGATAAGGCGCAGCGGTCGGGCTGAACGG
GGGGTTCGTGCACACAGCCCAGCTTGGAGCGAACGACCTACACCGAACTGAGATACCTACAGCGTGAGCT
ATGAGAAAGCGCCACGCTTCCCGAAGGGAGAAAGGCGGACAGGTATCCGGTAAGCGGCAGGGTCGGAACA
GGAGAGCGCACGAGGGAGCTTCCAGGGGGAAACGCCTGGTATCTTTATAGTCCTGTCGGGTTTCGCCACC
TCTGACTTGAGCGTCGATTTTTGTGATGCTCGTCAGGGGGGCGGAGCCTATGGAAAAACGCCAGCAACGC
GGCCTTTTTACGGTTCCTGGCCTTTTGCTGGCCTTTTGCTCACATGTTCTTTCCTGCGTTATCCCCTGAT
TCTGTGGATAACCGTATTACCGCCTTTGAGTGAGCTGATACCGCTCGCCGCAGCCGAACGACCGAGCGCA
GCGAGTCAGTGAGCGAGGAAGCGGAAGAGCGCCCAATACGCAAACCGCCTCTCCCCGCGCGTTGGCCGAT
TCATTAATGCAGCTGGCACGACAGGTTTCCCGACTGGAAAGCGGGCAGTGAGCGCAACGCAAT
