LOCUS       Exported 1215 bp ds-DNA linear SYN 04-JUN-2021
DEFINITION  Gateway destination clone of CDK12 (human) tagged with C-terminal
            V5-miniTurbo for generating protein-proximity networks using
            proximity-dependent biotinylation proteomics .
ACCESSION   .
VERSION     .
KEYWORDS    p667-UBC-CDK12-V5-miniTurbo_IDG-K
SOURCE      synthetic DNA construct
  ORGANISM  synthetic DNA construct
REFERENCE   1 (bases 1 to 1215)
  TITLE     Major lab plasmids for proteomics-based protein-interaction and
            protein-proximity network generation
REFERENCE   2 (bases 1 to 1215)
  AUTHORS   .
  TITLE     Direct Submission
  JOURNAL   Exported Jun 4, 2021 from SnapGene Server 1.1.58
            http://www.snapgene.com
FEATURES             Location/Qualifiers
     source          1..1215
                     /organism="synthetic DNA construct"
                     /mol_type="other DNA"
     CDS             complement(157..198)
                     /codon_start=1
                     /product="epitope tag from simian virus 5"
                     /label=V5 tag
                     /translation="GKPIPNPLLGLDST"
     protein_bind    200..224
                     /gene="mutant version of attB"
                     /label=attB2
                     /bound_moiety="BP Clonase(TM)"
                     /note="recombination site for the Gateway(R) BP reaction"
ORIGIN
        1 ggncgtccga tttctgcatg cagcatcccc actcttcagc tcgccgattc gatccagcag
       61 gtactgattg gtggagtcga ccacaggcag gactgccacg ctcccgccgt ccagctgtcc
      121 cagaatctgt ttagcgttca gcagcgggat gctagcggtg ctgtccaggc ccagcagggg
      181 gttggggatg ggcttgccgc ccactttgta caagaaagct gggttgccgc tcgagcctga
      241 gtaaggaact cctctccctc ttccccctct tggtgggact cttgtaggcc cccgatagag
      301 ttttccataa gcagaagact gagttgggcc cccccagtga aggcctgctc ctgagctgct
      361 ggccccagtg gttcctggcc ccagctcccc atagttttgc aatttggtct ctgcatgtac
      421 cacagaattg ctgcttccct cagccttcag gaatggttgc ccgaccaccg ggtgtaacgc
      481 taaggggacc ctggcaaaac ggaggtcctg gtcccctgga aactgcactg accctgtgcc
      541 ctggtaactg ctggactccc caaggtggct cagagagcct gagaaggtcc tgttcttcac
      601 cagggtctgg accaaggatt ctgtcaaggc tggaccagag tttcgttcat cagtgtcaat
      661 ggcactgaac cctgtttcag gcccatcagt gtttccataa gtcctgtttg gacggggtcg
      721 ggtggagtac tccattggtc tcaaggcctg gtgctcatgt ggcatgtggc caggaggctc
      781 tgcttcatgc tgggataaaa gttgcagcaa ggcggctgtc acggctgggt tcaactcctg
      841 gggggcgctg gaaagatcgc cttcaccaga ggggtggagg tggcggcggt ggaggtccgg
      901 ggggctcagg ggcctcttct ctgctgcctc ctcctgtgca ttgtgggagt cttcggggcc
      961 cctgtggacc actgtcctgg ccctgttgtt ttcctccaga ctgcctgctg gctctgggtt
     1021 ttcctcagct gactcagaaa ctgccaaaat attcttgcat tgtcagctgg agtgctgagc
     1081 cttcaagggt cattcagttc ctgctgangc agatcactgg ggccaagggt gcttccttcc
     1141 aagactccct ctggggccat gnntctgagt ctggctgcga ggnaatacct tccgtcaagg
     1201 tcannaatgg ataga
//
