>Addgene plasmid #135243 | p667-UBC-CDK12-V5-miniTurbo_IDG-K | depositor partial sequence | sequence record 260280 | DK30: TGAAGCTCCGGTTTTGAACT
GNCGGCTGGCGGTGTGTTTTGTGAGTTTTTTAGGCACCTTTTGAATGTAATCATTTGGGTCAATATGTAA
TTTTCAGTGTTAGACTAGTAAATTGTCCGCTAAATTCTGGCCGTTTTTGGCTTTTTTGTTAGACGCAACT
TTGTACAAAAAAGCAGGCTTAGCCACCATGCCCAATTCAGAGAGACATGGGGGCAAGAAGGACGGGAGTG
GAGGAGCTTCTGGAACTTTGCAGCCGTCATCGGGAGGCGGCAGCTCTAACAGCAGAGAGCGTCACCGCTT
GGTATCGAAGCACAAGCGGCATAAGTCCAAACACTCCAAAGACATGGGGTTGGTGACCCCCGAAGCAGCA
TCCCTGGGCACAGTTATCAAACCTTTGGTGGAGTATGATGATATCAGCTCTGATTCCGACACCTTCTCCG
ATGACATGGCCTTCAAACTAGACCGAAGGGAGAACGACGAACGTCGTGGATCAGATCGGAGCGACCGCCT
GCACAAACATCGTCACCACCAGCACAGGCGTTCCCGGGACTTACTAAAAGCTAAACAGACCGAAAAAGAA
AAAAGCCAAGAAGTCTCCAGCAAGTCGGGATCGATGAAGGACCGGATATCGGGAAGTTCAAAGCGTTCGA
ATGAGGAGACTGATGACTATGGGAAGGCGCAGGTAGCCAAAAGCAGCAGCAAGGAATCCAGGTCATCCAA
GCTCCACAAGGAGAAGACCAGGAAAGAACGGGAGCTGAAGTCTGGGCACAAAGACCGGAGTAAAAGTCAT
CGAAAAAGGGAAACACCCAAAAGTTACAAAACAGTGGACAGCCCAAAACGGAGATCCAGGAGCCCCCACA
GGAAGTGGTCTGACAGCTCCAAACAAGATGATAGCCCCTCGGGAGCTTCTTATGGCCAAGATTATGACCT
TAGTCCCTCACGATCTCATACCTCGAGCAATTATGACTCCTACAGAAAAGTCCTGGAAGTACCTCGAGAA
GGCAGTCGGTCAGTCCCCCTTACAGAGCTTCGGCTACCAGTCCAGCACCCGGTCACCGAGCCCCTACAGT
AGCGACAGAGAATCTGTCAGTCCCTATAGCAGGAGACGTCGTCAGCTACGAAAGAGTGGCTCTACAGCGG
GCGATCACCCAGTCCCTATGNCGAAGCGTCAGCAGCCCTTTCCTGAACAGCGTCTTCTGGATCGGATCAT
CCCAGTAGANTCCATGAGTCCNAGGTAGAAGTCCTGGCCATATTTCAGAAACANTCNNN
